Addgene plasmid #245017: Myc Rab3d
Purpose: Distribution and localization of rat wild-type Rab3d
Depositing lab: Thomas Martin. Depositing organization: University of Wisconsin, Madison.
Backbone
  Vector backbone: C1
  Vector type: Mammalian Expression
Growth in bacteria
  Bacterial resistance: Kanamycin, 50 μg/mL
  Growth temperature: 37°C
  Growth strain: DH5alpha
  Copy number: High Copy
Gene/Insert
  Gene/Insert name: Rab3d
  Species: R. norvegicus (rat)
  Entrez Gene: Rab3d
  Tag / fusion protein: Myc (N terminal on insert)
  Cloning method: Restriction Enzyme; 5′ cloning site Unknown (unknown if destroyed)
Terms and licenses: Academic/Nonprofit Terms; Industry Terms: Not Available to Industry
How to cite: Myc Rab3d was a gift from Thomas Martin (Addgene plasmid # 245017 ; http://n2t.net/addgene:245017 ; RRID:Addgene_245017)
