[The description below was written by a language model from this plasmid's Addgene catalogue record and pLannotate feature annotations shown in this document.]
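Description:
Myc Rab3d is a mammalian expression plasmid of about 4.6 kb built on a "C1"-type backbone, carrying the wild-type rat (Rattus norvegicus) Rab3d coding sequence with an N-terminal Myc epitope tag. Rab3d is a small Rab-family GTPase associated with protein transport and probably regulated exocytosis. Expression is driven by the human cytomegalovirus immediate early enhancer and promoter, and the transcript is terminated by an SV40 polyadenylation signal downstream of the insert. The feature table annotates the Rab3d open reading frame directly after a remnant of the multiple cloning site, but does not separately annotate the Myc tag. The catalogue states that the tag is N-terminal on the insert, so it presumably lies in the short region between the promoter and the Rab3d coding sequence. The insert was placed by restriction cloning, though the sites used are not recorded.

In bacteria the plasmid replicates at high copy from a ColE1/pUC-type origin and is selected with kanamycin. Resistance comes from the Tn5 aminoglycoside phosphotransferase (NeoR/KanR) gene, which sits behind tandem bacterial (bla) and SV40 early promoters and is followed by an HSV thymidine kinase polyadenylation signal. This arrangement allows the same marker to confer kanamycin resistance in E. coli and G418 resistance in transfected mammalian cells. An f1 origin is also present, which permits single-stranded DNA production. Short annotated fragments of SV40 large T antigen, ble and the bGH poly(A) signal appear to be backbone remnants rather than functional elements. The stated purpose is to examine the distribution and localization of wild-type Rab3d, with the Myc epitope providing a handle for antibody-based detection of the expressed protein.
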