Features (pLannotate 1.2.2; 15 found; start..end, strand, type, name):
      1..304     +  enhancer       CMV enhancer: human cytomegalovirus immediate early enhancer
    305..508     +  promoter       CMV promoter: human cytomegalovirus (CMV) immediate early promoter
    586..630     +  misc_feature   MCS (fragment): multiple cloning site
    631..1287    +  CDS            Rab3d: RAB3D_RAT - Also known as Rab16. Experimental evidence at protein level: Swiss-Prot protein existence level 1. Protein transport. Probably involved in regulated exocytosis (By similarity). From Rattus norvegicus (Rat).
   1312..1396    +  CDS            large T antigen (fragment): large T antigen from SV40 (simian virus 40)
   1419..1540    +  polyA_signal   SV40 poly(A) signal: SV40 polyadenylation signal
   1574..2002    -  rep_origin     f1 ori (sequence partly withheld): f1 bacteriophage origin of replication; arrow indicates direction of (+) strand synthesis
   2029..2133    +  promoter       AmpR promoter: bla
   2202..2412    +  promoter       SV40 promoter: SV40 early promoter
   2455..3249    +  CDS            NeoR/KanR: aminoglycoside phosphotransferase from Tn5; aph(3')-II (or nptII); confers resistance to neomycin, kanamycin, and G418 (Geneticin®)
   3270..3422    +  CDS            ble (fragment): BLE_KLEPN - Experimental evidence at protein level: Swiss-Prot protein existence level 1. Binding protein with a strong affinity to the bleomycin family of antibiotics. Binds to CL990; an antimitotic-antibiotic compound. From Klebsiella pneumoniae.
   3481..3528    +  polyA_signal   HSV TK poly(A) signal: herpes simplex virus thymidine kinase polyadenylation signal (Cole and Stacy, 1985)
   3619..3635    -  polyA_signal   bGH poly(A) signal (fragment): bovine growth hormone polyadenylation signal
   3857..4445    +  rep_origin     ori: high-copy-number ColE1/pMB1/pBR322/pUC origin of replication
   4560..4619    +  enhancer       CMV enhancer (fragment): human cytomegalovirus immediate early enhancer
>Addgene plasmid #245017 | Myc Rab3d | addgene full sequence | sequence record 487703 | Addgene NGS Result
CGTTACATAACTTACGGTAAATGGCCCGCCTGGCTGACCGCCCAACGACCCCCGCCCATTGACGTCAATA
ATGACGTATGTTCCCATAGTAACGCCAATAGGGACTTTCCATTGACGTCAATGGGTGGAGTATTTACGGT
AAACTGCCCACTTGGCAGTACATCAAGTGTATCATATGCCAAGTACGCCCCCTATTGACGTCAATGACGG
TAAATGGCCCGCCTGGCATTATGCCCAGTACATGACCTTATGGGACTTTCCTACTTGGCAGTACATCTAC
GTATTAGTCATCGCTATTACCATGGTGATGCGGTTTTGGCAGTACATCAATGGGCGTGGATAGCGGTTTG
ACTCACGGGGATTTCCAAGTCTCCACCCCATTGACGTCAATGGGAGTTTGTTTTGGCACCAAAATCAACG
GGACTTTCCAAAATGTCGTAACAACTCCGCCCCATTGACGCAAATGGGCGGTAGGCGTGTACGGTGGGAG
GTCTATATAAGCAGAGCTGGTTTAGTGAACCGTCAGATCCGCTAGCGCTACCGGTCGCCACCATGGAACA
AAAACTTATTTCAGAAGAAGATTTGTCCGGACTCAGATCTCGAGCTCAAGCTTCGAATTCTGCAGTCGAC
ATGGCATCCGCTAGTGAGCCCCCTGCCAGCCCACGGGACGCTGCCGACCAGAACTTTGACTACATGTTCA
AACTGCTTTTGATCGGGAACAGCAGCGTAGGCAAGACCTCCTTCCTGTTCCGCTATGCCGATGACTCCTT
CACCCCCGCCTTCGTGAGCACAGTGGGCATTGACTTCAAGGTCAAGACAGTCTACAGACATGACAAGAGG
ATCAAGCTGCAGATCTGGGACACAGCAGGCCAGGAGCGCTACCGGACAATCACCACGGCCTACTACCGTG
GAGCCATGGGCTTCCTGCTGATGTATGACATCGCCAACCAGGAGTCCTTCACAGCTGTGCAGGACTGGGC
TACGCAGATTAAAACCTATTCCTGGGACAACGCCCAGGTCATCCTTGTGGGGAACAAGTGTGACCTGGAG
GATGAACGGGTCGTATCTGCTGAGGATGGCCAGAGGCTCGCTGGTGATCTTGGTTTTGAGTTCTTCGAGG
CCAGCGCCAAGGAGAACATCAACGTGAAGCAGGTGTTCGAGCGCCTGGTGGATATCATCTGTGACAAGAT
GAATGAGTCCCTGGAACCCAGCTCCAGCCCAGGCAGCAATGGGAAAGGCCCAGCCCTCGGGGATACCCCA
CCCCCTCAGCCGAGCAGCTGCGGCTGTTAGGATCCACCGGATCTAGATAACTGATCATAATCAGCCATAC
CACATTTGTAGAGGTTTTACTTGCTTTAAAAAACCTCCCACACCTCCCCCTGAACCTGAAACATAAAATG
AATGCAATTGTTGTTGTTAACTTGTTTATTGCAGCTTATAATGGTTACAAATAAAGCAATAGCATCACAA
ATTTCACAAATAAAGCATTTTTTTCACTGCATTCTAGTTGTGGTTTGTCCAAACTCATCAATGTATCTTA
ACGCGTAAATTGTAAGCGTTAATATTTTGTTAAAATTCGCGTTAAATTTTTGTTAAATCAGCTCATTTTT
TAACCAATAGGCCGAAATCGGCAAAATCCCTTATAAATCAAAAGAATAGACCGAGATAGGGT
[37 nt withheld, positions 1673-1709]
AAAGAACGTGGACTCCAACGTCAAAGG
[49 nt withheld, positions 1737-1785]
T
[91 nt withheld, positions 1787-1877]
G
[124 nt withheld, positions 1879-2002]
CAGGTGGCACTTTTCGGGGAAATGTGCGCGGAACCCCTATTTGTTTATTTTTCTAAATACATTCAAATAT
GTATCCGCTCATGAGACAATAACCCTGATAAATGCTTCAATAATATTGAAAAAGGAAGAGTCCTGAGGCG
GAAAGAACCAGCTGTGGAATGTGTGTCAGTTAGGGTGTGGAAAGTCCCCAGGCTCCCCAGCAGGCAGAAG
TATGCAAAGCATGCATCTCAATTAGTCAGCAACCATAGTCCCGCCCCTAACTCCGCCCATCCCGCCCCTA
ACTCCGCCCAGTTCCGCCCATTCTCCGCCCCATGGCTGACTAATTTTTTTTATTTATGCAGAGGCCGAGG
CCGCCTCGGCCTCTGAGCTATTCCAGAAGTAGTGAGGAGGCTTTTTTGGAGGCCTAGGCTTTTGCAAAGA
TCGATCAAGAGACAGGATGAGGATCGTTTCGCATGATTGAACAAGATGGATTGCACGCAGGTTCTCCGGC
CGCTTGGGTGGAGAGGCTATTCGGCTATGACTGGGCACAACAGACAATCGGCTGCTCTGATGCCGCCGTG
TTCCGGCTGTCAGCGCAGGGGCGCCCGGTTCTTTTTGTCAAGACCGACCTGTCCGGTGCCCTGAATGAAC
TGCAAGACGAGGCAGCGCGGCTATCGTGGCTGGCCACGACGGGCGTTCCTTGCGCAGCTGTGCTCGACGT
TGTCACTGAAGCGGGAAGGGACTGGCTGCTATTGGGCGAAGTGCCGGGGCAGGATCTCCTGTCATCTCAC
CTTGCTCCTGCCGAGAAAGTATCCATCATGGCTGATGCAATGCGGCGGCTGCATACGCTTGATCCGGCTA
CCTGCCCATTCGACCACCAAGCGAAACATCGCATCGAGCGAGCACGTACTCGGATGGAAGCCGGTCTTGT
CGATCAGGATGATCTGGACGAAGAGCATCAGGGGCTCGCGCCAGCCGAACTGTTCGCCAGGCTCAAGGCG
AGCATGCCCGACGGCGAGGATCTCGTCGTGACCCATGGCGATGCCTGCTTGCCGAATATCATGGTGGAAA
ATGGCCGCTTTTCTGGATTCATCGACTGTGGCCGGCTGGGTGTGGCGGACCGCTATCAGGACATAGCGTT
GGCTACCCGTGATATTGCTGAAGAGCTTGGCGGCGAATGGGCTGACCGCTTCCTCGTGCTTTACGGTATC
GCCGCTCCCGATTCGCAGCGCATCGCCTTCTATCGCCTTCTTGACGAGTTCTTCTGAGCGGGACTCTGGG
GTTCGAAATGACCGACCAAGCGACGCCCAACCTGCCATCACGAGATTTCGATTCCACCGCCGCCTTCTAT
GAAAGGTTGGGCTTCGGAATCGTTTTCCGGGACGCCGGCTGGATGATCCTCCAGCGCGGGGATCTCATGC
TGGAGTTCTTCGCCCACCCTAGGGGGAGGCTAACTGAAACACGGAAGGAGACAATACCGGAAGGAACCCG
CGCTATGACGGCAATAAAAAGACAGAATAAAACGCACGGTGTTGGGTCGTTTGTTCATAAACGCGGGGTT
CGGTCCCAGGGCTGGCACTCTGTCGATACCCCACCGAGACCCCATTGGGGCCAATACGCCCGCGTTTCTT
CCTTTTCCCCACCCCACCCCCCAAGTTCGGGTGAAGGCCCAGGGCTCGCAGCCAACGTCGGGGCGGCAGG
CCCTGCCATAGCCTCAGGTTACTCATATATACTTTAGATTGATTTAAAACTTCATTTTTAATTTAAAAGG
ATCTAGGTGAAGATCCTTTTTGATAATCTCATGACCAAAATCCCTTAACGTGAGTTTTCGTTCCACTGAG
CGTCAGACCCCGTAGAAAAGATCAAAGGATCTTCTTGAGATCCTTTTTTTCTGCGCGTAATCTGCTGCTT
GCAAACAAAAAAACCACCGCTACCAGCGGTGGTTTGTTTGCCGGATCAAGAGCTACCAACTCTTTTTCCG
AAGGTAACTGGCTTCAGCAGAGCGCAGATACCAAATACTGTTCTTCTAGTGTAGCCGTAGTTAGGCCACC
ACTTCAAGAACTCTGTAGCACCGCCTACATACCTCGCTCTGCTAATCCTGTTACCAGTGGCTGCTGCCAG
TGGCGATAAGTCGTGTCTTACCGGGTTGGACTCAAGACGATAGTTACCGGATAAGGCGCAGCGGTCGGGC
TGAACGGGGGGTTCGTGCACACAGCCCAGCTTGGAGCGAACGACCTACACCGAACTGAGATACCTACAGC
GTGAGCTATGAGAAAGCGCCACGCTTCCCGAAGGGAGAAAGGCGGACAGGTATCCGGTAAGCGGCAGGGT
CGGAACAGGAGAGCGCACGAGGGAGCTTCCAGGGGGAAACGCCTGGTATCTTTATAGTCCTGTCGGGTTT
CGCCACCTCTGACTTGAGCGTCGATTTTTGTGATGCTCGTCAGGGGGGCGGAGCCTATGGAAAAACGCCA
GCAACGCGGCCTTTTTACGGTTCCTGGCCTTTTGCTGGCCTTTTGCTCACATGTTCTTTCCTGCGTTATC
CCCTGATTCTGTGGATAACCGTATTACCGCCATGCATTAGTTATTAATAGTAATCAATTACGGGGTCATT
AGTTCATAGCCCATATATGGAGTTCCG
